>Addgene plasmid #25303 | HK3 | depositor partial sequence | sequence record 11777 | Author sequence
CGGCGCCTGCTGGAGGAGACCCTGGCCCCATTCCGGTTGAACCATGATCAACTGGCTGCGGTTCAGGCAC
AGATGCGGAAGGCCATGGCCAAGGGGCTCCGAGGGGAGGCCTCCTCCCTTCGCATGCTGCCCACTTTCGT
CCGGGCCACCCCTGATGGCAGCGAGCGAGGGGATTTCCTGGCCCTGGACCTCGGGGGCACGAACTTCCGT
GTCCTCCTGGTACGTGTGACCACAGGCGTGCAGATCACCAGCGAGATCTACTCCATTCCCGAGACTGTGG
CCCAGGGTTCTGGGCAGCAGCTCTTTGACCACATCGTGGACTGCATCGTGGACTTCCAGCAGAAGCAGGG
CCTGAGCGGGCAGAGCCTCCCACTGGGTTTTACCTTCTCCTTCCCATGTAGGCAGCTTGGCCTAGACCAG
GGCATCCTCCTGAACTGGACCAAGGGTTTCAAGGCATCAGACTGCGAGGGCCAAGATGTCGTGAGTCTGT
TGCGGGAAGCCATCACTCGCAGACAGGCAGTGGAGCTGAATGTGGTTGCCATTGTCAATGACACGGTGGG
GACCATGATGTCCTGTGGCTATGAGGACCCCCGTTGCGAGATAGGCCTCATTGTCGGAACCGGCACCAAT
GCCTGCTACATGGAGGAGCTCCGGAATGTGGCGGGCGTGCCTGGGGACTCAGGCCGCATGTGCATCAACA
TGGAGTGGGGCGCCTTTGGGGACGATGGCTCTCTGGCCATGCTCAGCACCCGCTTTGATGCAAGTGTGGA
CCAGGCGTCCATCAACCCCGGCAAGCAGAGGTTTGAAAAGATGATCAGCGGCATGTACCTGGGGGAGATC
GTCCGCCACATCCTTTTACATTTAACCAGCCTTGGCGTTCTCTTCCGGGGCCAGCAGATCCAGCGCCTTC
AGACCAGGGACATCTTCAAGACCAAGTTCCTCTCTGAGATCGAAAGTGACAGCCTGGCCCTGCGGCAGGT
CCGAGCCATCCTAGAGGATCTGGGGCTACCCCTGACCTCAGATGACGCCCTGATGGTGCTAGAGGTGTGC
CAGGCTGTGTCCCAGAGGGCTGCCCAGCTCTGTGGGGCGGGTGTAGCTGCCGTGGTGGAGAAGATCCGGG
AGAACCGGGGCCTGGAAGAGCTGGCAGTGTCTGTGGGGGTGGATGGAACGCTCTACAAGCTGCACCCGCG
CTTCTCCAGCCTGGTGGCGGCCACAGTGCGGGAGCTGGCCCCTCGCTGTGTGGTCACGTTCCTGCAGTCA
GAGGATGGGTCCGGCAAAGGTGCGGCCCTGGTCACCGCTGTTGCCTGCCGCCTTGCGCAGTTGACTCGT
