>Addgene plasmid #25303 | HK3 | addgene partial sequence | sequence record 31386 | 25303 with T7
ATATTTTGTTTACTTTAAGAAGGAGATATACCATGGGCAGCAGCCATCATCATCATCATCACAGCAGCGG
CCTGGTTCCGCGTGGTAGTCGGCGCCTGCTGGAGGAGACCCTGGCCCCATTCCGGTTGAACCATGATCAA
CTGGCTGCGGTTCAGGCACAGATGCGGAAGGCCATGGCCAAGGGGCTCCGAGGGGAGGCCTCCTCCCTTC
GCATGCTGCCCACTTTCGTCCGGGCCACCCCTGATGGCAGCGAGCGAGGGGATTTCCTGGCCCTGGACCT
CGGGGGCACGAACTTCCGTGTCCTCCTGGTACGTGTGACCACAGGCGTGCAGATCACCAGCGAGATCTAC
TCCATTCCCGAGACTGTGGCCCAGGGTTCTGGGCAGCAGCTCTTTGACCACATCGTGGACTGCATCGTGG
ACTTCCAGCAGAAGCAGGGCCTGAGCGGGCAGAGCCTCCCACTGGGTTTTACCTTCTCCTTCCCATGTAG
GCAGCTTGGCCTAGACCAGGGCATCCTCCTGAACTGGACCAAGGGTTTCAAGGCATCAGACTGCGAGGGC
CAAGATGTCGTGAGTCTGTTGCGGGAAGCCATCACTCGCAGACAGGCAGTGGAGCTGAATGTGGTTGCCA
TTGTCAATGACACGGTGGGGACCATGATGTCCTGTGGCTATGAGGACCCCCGTTGCGAGATAGGCCTCAT
TGTCGGAACCGGCACCAATGCCTGCTACATGGAGGAGCTCCGGAATGTGGCGGGCGTGCCTGGGGACTCA
GGCCGCATGTGCATCAACATGGAGTGGGGCGCCTTTGGGGACGATGGCTCTCTGGCCATGCTCAGCACCC
GCTTTGATGCAAGTGTGGACCAGGCGTCCATCAACCCCGGCAAGCAGAGGTTTGAAAAGATGATCAGCGG
CATGTACCT
