[The description below was written by a language model from this plasmid's Addgene catalogue record.]
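Description:
HK3 is a bacterial expression plasmid built on pET28a-LIC, a ligation-independent-cloning derivative of the pET28a vector (backbone recorded as 7328 bp without insert). It carries kanamycin resistance for selection in E. coli and is listed as low copy, propagated in a standard cloning strain. No feature table is supplied, so the promoter is not explicitly stated. However, the listed sequencing primers (T7 forward and T7 terminator) are consistent with the usual pET arrangement, in which the insert sits between a T7 promoter and T7 terminator and is expressed in hosts that supply T7 RNA polymerase.

The insert is a 1329 bp fragment of human hexokinase 3 (HK3, also called HKIII or HXK3), derived from a cDNA reference clone and encoding residues R480 to R922. This corresponds to the C-terminal hexokinase domain rather than the full open reading frame, as the record itself cautions. A His tag is fused to the N-terminus of the fragment, allowing purification of the recombinant protein by immobilised metal affinity chromatography. The record lists restriction enzyme cloning as the method, despite the LIC-format backbone.

The stated purpose is bacterial production of protein for structure determination, and the record links the construct to a deposited crystal structure of this domain. It is therefore suited to producing the isolated C-terminal domain of HK3 for crystallography or other biochemical and biophysical work, but not to studies that need the full-length enzyme.
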