Addgene plasmid #25303: HK3
Purpose: Bacterial expression for structure determination; may not be full ORF
Depositing lab: Cheryl Arrowsmith. Depositing organization: University of Toronto.
Backbone
  Vector backbone: pET28a-LIC
  Backbone manufacturer: SGC
  Backbone size w/o insert (bp): 7328
  Vector type: Bacterial Expression
Growth in bacteria
  Bacterial resistance: Kanamycin, 50 μg/mL
  Growth temperature: 37°C
  Growth strain: DH5alpha
  Copy number: Low Copy
Gene/Insert
  Gene/Insert name: HK3:R480-R922 (alt names: PDB: 3HM8; hexokinase 3, C-terminal hexokinase domain; HK3)
  Species: H. sapiens (human)
  Insert size (bp): 1329
  Mutation: Contains amino acids R480-R922
  GenBank ID: BC028129
  Entrez Gene: HK3 (a.k.a. HKIII, HXK3)
  Tag / fusion protein: His (N terminal on insert)
  Cloning method: Restriction Enzyme
  Sequencing primers: 5′ T7; 3′ T7-term
Terms and licenses: Academic/Nonprofit Terms; Industry Terms: Not Available to Industry
Depositor comments: PDB: 3HM8. http://www.thesgc.org/structures/3HM8/
How to cite: HK3 was a gift from Cheryl Arrowsmith (Addgene plasmid # 25303 ; http://n2t.net/addgene:25303 ; RRID:Addgene_25303)
